Addgene plasmid #233811: pRO177
Purpose: MoClo-YTK; type3B; ABA systems; PYL1
Depositing lab: Jeff Hasty. Depositing organization: University of California, San Diego (UCSD). Publication: A Standardized Set of MoClo-Compatible Inducible Promoter Systems for Tunable Gene Expression in Yeast. O'Laughlin R, Tran Q, Lezia A, Ngamkanjanarat W, Emmanuele P, Hao N, Hasty J. ACS Synth Biol. 2024 Jan 19;13(1):85-102. doi: 10.1021/acssynbio.3c00184. Epub 2023 Dec 11. PubMed 38079574.
Backbone
  Vector backbone: pYTK001
  Vector type: Yeast Expression
Growth in bacteria
  Bacterial resistance: Chloramphenicol, 25 μg/mL
  Growth temperature: 37°C
  Growth strain: DH5alpha
  Copy number: High Copy
Gene/Insert
  Gene/Insert name: PYL1
  Species: S. cerevisiae (budding yeast)
  Cloning method: Golden Gate
Terms and licenses: Academic/Nonprofit Terms; Industry Terms: Not Available to Industry
How to cite: pRO177 was a gift from Jeff Hasty (Addgene plasmid # 233811 ; http://n2t.net/addgene:233811 ; RRID:Addgene_233811)
