[The description below was written by a language model from this plasmid's Addgene catalogue record and pLannotate feature annotations shown in this document.]
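Description:
pRO177 is a small part plasmid (about 2.2 kb) from a MoClo Yeast Toolkit (YTK)-compatible collection of inducible expression systems for budding yeast. It is built in the pYTK001 part-entry backbone by Golden Gate cloning. Although it is catalogued as a yeast expression vector, the annotated sequence contains only bacterial maintenance elements. These are a high-copy ColE1/pUC-type origin of replication and a chloramphenicol acetyltransferase (cat) gene driven by its native promoter and followed by a lambda t0 terminator. No yeast origin, auxotrophic marker, promoter or terminator is annotated, so the plasmid serves as a storage and donor vector in E. coli rather than as a stand-alone yeast expression construct.

The payload is a type 3B part encoding PYL1. In the YTK scheme, type 3 positions hold coding sequences, and the 3B subtype is the downstream half of a split coding-sequence slot. It is therefore meant to be joined in frame behind a 3A part to make a fusion protein. The feature table identifies the insert as a fragment of Arabidopsis thaliana PYL1 (also called RCAR12), an abscisic acid (ABA) receptor that binds and inhibits group-A PP2C phosphatases when ABA is present. The catalogue lists the species as S. cerevisiae, which probably reflects the intended host rather than the gene's origin. The record assigns the part to the collection's "ABA systems", which suggests its use as one half of an ABA-responsive dimerisation module for tunable gene expression in yeast. The fusion partner and the promoter it controls are not stated for this plasmid.
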