Features (pLannotate 1.2.2; 5 found; start..end, strand, type, name):
     29..559     +  CDS            PYL1 (fragment): PYL1_ARATH - Also known as RCAR12. Experimental evidence at protein level: Swiss-Prot protein existence level 1. Receptor for abscisic acid (ABA) required for ABA-mediated responses such as stomatal closure and germination inhibition. Inhibits the activity of group-A protein phosphatases type 2C (PP2Cs) when activated by ABA (PubMed:19407143, PubMed:19855379, PubMed:19893533, PubMed:19898420, PubMed:23844015, PubMed:21658606). Can be activated by both (-)-ABA and (+)-ABA (PubMed:23844015). From Arabidopsis thaliana (Mouse-ear cress).
    579..613     -  terminator     lambda t0 terminator: minimal transcription terminator from phage lambda (Scholtissek and Grosse, 1987)
    687..1343    -  CDS            cat: CAT_ECOLX - Experimental evidence at protein level: Swiss-Prot protein existence level 1. This enzyme is an effector of chloramphenicol resistance in bacteria. From Escherichia coli. This protein is used as a marker in many commonly used cloning vectors, such as pACYC184.
   1344..1441    -  promoter       cat promoter: promoter of the E. coli cat gene encoding chloramphenicol acetyltransferase
   1525..2113    +  rep_origin     ori: high-copy-number ColE1/pMB1/pBR322/pUC origin of replication
>Addgene plasmid #233811 | pRO177 | addgene full sequence | sequence record 469361 | Addgene NGS Result
TCGGTCTCATTCTGGTGGAGGTGCTCCAACACAAGATGAGTTCACACAACTATCACAGAGTATCGCAGAA
TTCCATACCTACCAACTAGGAAATGGAAGATGTTCTTCACTGCTTGCGCAAAGAATCCATGCCCCGCCGG
AGACTGTGTGGAGTGTAGTTAGGAGGTTCGACAGGCCGCAGATATACAAGCACTTTATCAAATCCTGCAA
TGTTAGCGAAGATTTCGAGATGCGTGTTGGATGCACCAGGGACGTAAATGTTATATCTGGATTACCTGCG
AATACGTCAAGAGAAAGGTTGGACTTACTAGACGACGACAGACGTGTTACCGGATTTTCCATAACGGGTG
GTGAACATCGTCTACGTAATTATAAGAGCGTGACTACAGTCCACCGTTTTGAAAAGGAGGAAGAGGAGGA
GAGAATATGGACCGTGGTTCTGGAATCCTACGTTGTTGATGTACCCGAGGGGAATAGCGAGGAGGATACA
CGTCTGTTCGCGGATACCGTTATCAGATTGAATCTTCAAAAACTTGCTTCCATTACAGAGGCCATGAACG
GATCCTGAGACCAGACCAATAAAAAACGCCCGGCGGCAACCGAGCGTTCTGAACAAATCCAGATGGAGTT
CTGAGGTCATTACTGGATCTATCAACAGGAGTCCAAGCGAGCTCGATATCAAATTACGCCCCGCCCTGCC
ACTCATCGCAGTACTGTTGTAATTCATTAAGCATTCTGCCGACATGGAAGCCATCACAAACGGCATGATG
AACCTGAATCGCCAGCGGCATCAGCACCTTGTCGCCTTGCGTATAATATTTGCCCATGGTGAAAACGGGG
GCGAAGAAGTTGTCCATATTGGCCACGTTTAAATCAAAACTGGTGAAACTCACCCAGGGATTGGCTGAAA
CGAAAAACATATTCTCAATAAACCCTTTAGGGAAATAGGCCAGGTTTTCACCGTAACACGCCACATCTTG
CGAATATATGTGTAGAAACTGCCGGAAATCGTCGTGGTATTCACTCCAGAGCGATGAAAACGTTTCAGTT
TGCTCATGGAAAACGGTGTAACAAGGGTGAACACTATCCCATATCACCAGCTCACCGTCTTTCATTGCCA
TACGAAATTCCGGATGAGCATTCATCAGGCGGGCAAGAATGTGAATAAAGGCCGGATAAAACTTGTGCTT
ATTTTTCTTTACGGTCTTTAAAAAGGCCGTAATATCCAGCTGAACGGTCTGGTTATAGGTACATTGAGCA
ACTGACTGAAATGCCTCAAAATGTTCTTTACGATGCCATTGGGATATATCAACGGTGGTATATCCAGTGA
TTTTTTTCTCCATTTTAGCTTCCTTAGCTCCTGAAAATCTCGATAACTCAAAAAATACGCCCGGTAGTGA
TCTTATTTCATTATGGTGAAAGTTGGAACCTCTTACGTGCCCGATCAATCATGACCAAAATCCCTTAACG
TGAGTTTTCGTTCCACTGAGCGTCAGACCCCGTAGAAAAGATCAAAGGATCTTCTTGAGATCCTTTTTTT
CTGCGCGTAATCTGCTGCTTGCAAACAAAAAAACCACCGCTACCAGCGGTGGTTTGTTTGCCGGATCAAG
AGCTACCAACTCTTTTTCCGAAGGTAACTGGCTTCAGCAGAGCGCAGATACCAAATACTGTTCTTCTAGT
GTAGCCGTAGTTAGGCCACCACTTCAAGAACTCTGTAGCACCGCCTACATACCTCGCTCTGCTAATCCTG
TTACCAGTGGCTGCTGCCAGTGGCGATAAGTCGTGTCTTACCGGGTTGGACTCAAGACGATAGTTACCGG
ATAAGGCGCAGCGGTCGGGCTGAACGGGGGGTTCGTGCACACAGCCCAGCTTGGAGCGAACGACCTACAC
CGAACTGAGATACCTACAGCGTGAGCTATGAGAAAGCGCCACGCTTCCCGAAGGGAGAAAGGCGGACAGG
TATCCGGTAAGCGGCAGGGTCGGAACAGGAGAGCGCACGAGGGAGCTTCCAGGGGGAAACGCCTGGTATC
TTTATAGTCCTGTCGGGTTTCGCCACCTCTGACTTGAGCGTCGATTTTTGTGATGCTCGTCAGGGGGGCG
GAGCCTATGGAAAAACGCCAGCAACGCGGCCTTTTTACGGTTCCTGGCCTTTTGCTGGCCTTTTGCTCAC
ATGTTCTTTCCTGCGTTATCCCCTGATTCTGTGGATAACCGTAG
